>Addgene plasmid #131377 | EcNGsC-DelFSH(307-309)-pKK223 | addgene full sequence | sequence record 259231 | Addgene NGS Result
GGAAACAGAATTCGGTGACCATGCAAGCGTCGCAATTTTCAGCCCAGGTTCTGGACTGGTACGATAAATA
CGGGCGAAAAACTCTGCCCTGGCAAATTGACAAGACGCCCTACAAAGTATGGCTCTCAGAAGTGATGTTG
CAACAAACTCAGGTTGCGACCGTTATCCCCTATTTTGAACGCTTTATGGCGCGCTTCCCGACGGTGACCG
ATCTCGCCAATGCGCCGCTCGACGAAGTTCTCCACTTGTGGACCGGGCTTGGCTATTACGCCCGCGCGCG
CAATCTGCATAAAGCGGCACAACAAGTGGCGACCTTACACGGCGGTAAATTCCCGGAAACCTTTGAGGAA
GTTGCAGCACTGCCGGGCGTCGGGCGTTCCACCGCAGGCGCGATTCTCTCGCTTTCTCTGGGTAAGCACT
TTCCGATTCTCGACGGTAACGTCAAACGCGTGCTGGCGCGCTGCTATGCTGTAAGCGGCTGGCCTGGGAA
AAAAGAGGTCGAGAATAAATTATGGAGTTTGAGCGAGCAGGTGACGCCCGCGGTTGGCGTGGAACGGTTT
AATCAGGCGATGATGGATTTGGGTGCGATGATTTGTACGCGCTCGAAACCGAAATGTTCGCTCTGTCCGC
TACAAAACGGATGTATTGCCGCCGCCAACAATAGCTGGGCGCTTTATCCGGGCAAAAAACCGAAAAAAAC
AGCGGTCAAACAAGTGCCGCTCGCAGTAGCGGTGCTGGCCGATGATGAAGGCCGCGTTCTCATTCGCAAG
CGCGACAGCACCGGTTTGCTTGCGAACTTATGGGAGTTCCCCAGCTGCGAAACGGACGGCGCAGATGGAA
AAGAGAAGCTCGAGCAAATGGTTGGGGAGCAATACGGTTTGCAAGTGGAGCTTACAGAACCGATCGTTTC
GTTTGAGCATGCGTTAGTCTGGCAGTTGACCGTGTTTCCCGGCCGTTTGGTTCATGGCGGACCGGTCGAG
GAGCCTTACCGGCTTGCGCCGGAAGACGAGTTGAAGGCGTACGCCTTTCCGGTGTCCCATCAACGTGTTT
GGCGCGAATATAAAGAATGGGCGAGCGGAGTACGCCCGCCCCCATGACTGCAGCCAAGCTTGGCTGTTTT
GGCGGATGAGAGAAGATTTTCAGCCTGATACAGATTAAATCAGAACGCAGAAGCGGTCTGATAAAACAGA
ATTTGCCTGGCGGCAGTAGCGCGGTGGTCCCACCTGACCCCATGCCGAACTCAGAAGTGAAACGCCGTAG
CGCCGATGGTAGTGTGGGGTCTCCCCATGCGAGAGTAGGGAACTGCCAGGCATCAAATAAAACGAAAGGC
TCAGTCGAAAGACTGGGCCTTTCGTTTTATCTGTTGTTTGTCGGTGAACGCTCTCCTGAGTAGGACAAAT
CCGCCGGGAGCGGATTTGAACGTTGCGAAGCAACGGCCCGGAGGGTGGCGGGCAGGACGCCCGCCATAAA
CTGCCAGGCATCAAATTAAGCAGAAGGCCATCCTGACGGATGGCCTTTTTGCGTTTCTACAAACTCTTTT
GTTTATTTTTCTAAATACATTCAAATATGTATCCGCTCATGAGACAATAACCCTGATAAATGCTTCAATA
ATATTGAAAAAGGAAGAGTATGAGTATTCAACATTTCCGTGTCGCCCTTATTCCCTTTTTTGCGGCATTT
TGCCTTCCTGTTTTTGCTCACCCAGAAACGCTGGTGAAAGTAAAAGATGCTGAAGATCAGTTGGGTGCAC
GAGTGGGTTACATCGAACTGGATCTCAACAGCGGTAAGATCCTTGAGAGTTTTCGCCCCGAAGAACGTTT
TCCAATGATGAGCACTTTTAAAGTTCTGCTATGTGGCGCGGTATTATCCCGTGTTGACGCCGGGCAAGAG
CAACTCGGTCGCCGCATACACTATTCTCAGAATGACTTGGTTGAGTACTCACCAGTCACAGAAAAGCATC
TTACGGATGGCATGACAGTAAGAGAATTATGCAGTGCTGCCATAACCATGAGTGATAACACTGCGGCCAA
CTTACTTCTGACAACGATCGGAGGACCGAAGGAGCTAACCGCTTTTTTGCACAACATGGGGGATCATGTA
ACTCGCCTTGATCGTTGGGAACCGGAGCTGAATGAAGCCATACCAAACGACGAGCGTGACACCACGATGC
CTGTAGCAATGGCAACAACGTTGCGCAAACTATTAACTGGCGAACTACTTACTCTAGCTTCCCGGCAACA
ATTAATAGACTGGATGGAGGCGGATAAAGTTGCAGGACCACTTCTGCGCTCGGCCCTTCCGGCTGGCTGG
TTTATTGCTGATAAATCTGGAGCCGGTGAGCGTGGGTCTCGCGGTATCATTGCAGCACTGGGGCCAGATG
GTAAGCCCTCCCGTATCGTAGTTATCTACACGACGGGGAGTCAGGCAACTATGGATGAACGAAATAGACA
GATCGCTGAGATAGGTGCCTCACTGATTAAGCATTGGTAACTGTCAGACCAAGTTTACTCATATATACTT
TAGATTGATTTAAAACTTCATTTTTAATTTAAAAGGATCTAGGTGAAGATCCTTTTTGATAATCTCATGA
CCAAAATCCCTTAACGTGAGTTTTCGTTCCACTGAGCGTCAGACCCCGTAGAAAAGATCAAAGGATCTTC
TTGAGATCCTTTTTTTCTGCGCGTAATCTGCTGCTTGCAAACAAAAAAACCACCGCTACCAGCGGTGGTT
TGTTTGCCGGATCAAGAGCTACCAACTCTTTTTCCGAAGGTAACTGGCTTCAGCAGAGCGCAGATACCAA
ATACTGTCCTTCTAGTGTAGCCGTAGTTAGGCCACCACTTCAAGAACTCTGTAGCACCGCCTACATACCT
CGCTCTGCTAATCCTGTTACCAGTGGCTGCTGCCAGTGGCGATAAGTCGTGTCTTACCGGGTTGGACTCA
AGACGATAGTTACCGGATAAGGCGCAGCGGTCGGGCTGAACGGGGGGTTCGTGCACACAGCCCAGCTTGG
AGCGAACGAACTACACCGAACTGAGATACCTACAGCGTGAGCTATGAGAAAGCGCCACGCTTCCCGAAGG
GAGAAAGGCGGACAGGTATCCGGTAAGCGGCAGGGTCGGAACAGGAGAGCGCACGAGGGAGCTTCCAGGG
GGAAACGCCTGGTATCTTTATAGTCCTGTCGGGTTTCGCCACCTCTGACTTGAGCGTCGATTTTTGTGAT
GCTCGTCAGGGGGGCGGAGCCTATGGAAAAACGCCAGCAACGCGGCCTTTTTACGGTTCCTGGCCTTTTG
CTGGCCTTTTGCTCACATGTTCTTTCCTGCGTTATCCCCTGATTCTGTGGATAACCGTATTACCGCCTTT
GAGTGAGCTGATACCGCTCGCCGCAGCCGAACGACCGAGCGCAGCGAGTCAGTGAGCGAGGAAGCGGAAG
AGCGCCTGATGCGGTATTTTCTCCTTACGCATCTGTGCGGTATTTCACACCGCATATGGTGCACTCTCAG
TACAATCTGCTCTGATGCCGCATAGTTAAGCCAGTATACACTCCGCTATCGCTACGTGACTGGGTCATGG
CTGCGCCCCGACACCCGCCAACACCCGCTGACGCGCCCTGACGGGCTTGTCTGCTCCCGGCATCCGCTTA
CAGACAAGCTGTGACCGTCTCCGGGAGCTGCATGTGTCAGAGGTTTTCACCGTCATCACCGAAACGCGCG
AGGCAGCTGCGGTAAAGCTCATCAGCGTGGTCGTGAAGCGATTCACAGATGTCTGCCTGTTCATCCGCGT
CCAGCTCGTTGAGTTTCTCCAGAAGCGTTAATGTCTGGCTTCTGATAAAGCGGGCCATGTTAAGGGCGGT
TTTTTCCTGTTTGGTCACTGATGCCTCCGTGTAAGGGGGATTTCTGTTCATGGGGGTAATGATACCGATG
AAACGAGAGAGGATGCTCACGATACGGGTTACTGATGATGAACATGCCCGGTTACTGGAACGTTGTGAGG
GTAAACAACTGGCGGTATGGATGCGGCGGGACCAGAGAAAAATCACTCAGGGTCAATGCCAGCGCTTCGT
TAATACAGATGTAGGTGTTCCACAGGGTAGCCAGCAGCATCCTGCGATGCAGATCCGGAACATAATGGTG
CAGGGCGCTGACTTCCGCGTTTCCAGACTTTACGAAACACGGAAACCGAAGACCATTCATGTTGTTGCTC
AGGTCGCAGACGTTTTGCAGCAGCAGTCGCTTCACGTTCGCTCGCGTATCGGTGATTCATTCTGCTAACC
AGTAAGGCAACCCCGCCAGCCTAGCCGGGTCCTCAACGACAGGAGCACGATCATGCGCACCCGTGGCCAG
GACCCAACGCTGCCCGAGATGCGCCGCGTGCGGCTGCTGGAGATGGCGGACGCGATGGATATGTTCTGCC
AAGGGTTGGTTTGCGCATTCACAGTTCTCCGCAAGAATTGATTGGCTCCAATTCTTGGAGTGGTGAATCC
GTTAGCGAGGTGCCGCCGGCTTCCATTCAGGTCGAGGTGGCCCGGCTCCATGCACCGCGACGCAACGCGG
GGAGGCAGACAAGGTATAGGGCGGCGCCTACAATCCATGCCAACCCGTTCCATGTGCTCGCCGAGGCGGC
ATAAATCGCCGTGACGATCAGCGGTCCAATGATCGAAGTTAGGCTGGTAAGAGCCGCGAGCGATCCTTGA
AGCTGTCCCTGATGGTCGTCATCTACCTGCCTGGACAGCATGGCCTGCAACGCGGGCATCCCGATGCCGC
CGGAAGCGAGAAGAATCATAATGGGGAAGGCCATCCAGCCTCGCGTCGCGAACGCCAGCAAGACGTAGCC
CAGCGCGTCGGCCGCCATGCCGGCGATAATGGCCTGCTTCTCGCCGAAACGTTTGGTGGCGGGACCAGTG
ACGAAGGCTTGAGCGAGGGCGTGCAAGATTCCGAATACCGCAAGCGACAGGCCGATCATCGTCGCGCTCC
AGCGAAAGCGGTCCTCGCCGAAAATGACCCAGAGCGCTGCCGGCACCTGTCCTACGAGTTGCATGATAAA
GAAGACAGTCATAAGTGCGGCGACGATAGTCATGCCCCGCGCCCACCGGAAGGAGCTGACTGGGTTGAAG
GCTCTCAAGGGCATCGGTCGACGCTCTCCCTTATGCGACTCCTGCATTAGGAAGCAGCCCAGTAGTAGGT
TGAGGCCGTTGAGCACCGCCGCCGCAAGGAATGGTGCATGCAAGGAGATGGCGCCCAACAGTCCCCCGGC
CACGGGGCCTGCCACCATACCCACGCCGAAACAAGCGCTCATGAGCCCGAAGTGGCGAGCCCGATCTTCC
CCATCGGTGATGTCGGCGATATAGGCGCCAGCAACCGCACCTGTGGCGCCGGTGATGCCGGCCACGATGC
GTCCGGCGTAGAGGATCCGGGCTTATCGACTGCACGGTGCACCAATGCTTCTGGCGTCAGGCAGCCATCG
GAAGCTGTGGTATGGCTGTGCAGGTCGTAAATCACTGCATAATTCGTGTCGCTCAAGGCGCACTCCCGTT
CTGGATAATGTTTTTTGCGCCGACATCATAACGGTTCTGGCAAATATTCTGAAATGAGCTGTTGACAATT
AATCATCGGCTCGTATAATGTGTGGAATTGTGAGCGGATAACAATTTCACACA
Features (pLannotate 1.2.2; 14 found; start..end, strand, type, name):
     27..1091    +  CDS            mutY: MUTY_GEOSE - Experimental evidence at protein level: Swiss-Prot protein existence level 1. Base excision repair (BER) glycosylase that initiates repair of A:oxoG to C:G by removing the inappropriately paired adenine base from the DNA backbone, generating an abasic site product (PubMed:25995449) (PubMed:14961129). 8-oxoguanine (oxoG) is a genotoxic DNA lesion resulting from oxidation of guanine; this residue is misread by replicative DNA polymerases, that insert adenine instead of cytosine opposite the oxidized damaged base. Shows a powerful dicrimination of A versus C, since it does not cleave
   1195..1310    +  ncRNA          5S rRNA: Accession: RF00001 - 5S ribosomal RNA
   1314..1400    +  terminator     rrnB T1 terminator: Escherichia coli rrnB; transcription terminator T1 from the E. coli rrnB gene
   1492..1519    +  terminator     rrnB T2 terminator: transcription terminator T2 from the E. coli rrnB gene
   1538..1629    +  promoter       AmpR promoter: bla
   1630..2490    +  CDS            AmpR: β-lactamase; bla; confers resistance to ampicillin, carbenicillin, and related antibiotics
   2661..3249    +  rep_origin     ori: high-copy-number ColE1/pMB1/pBR322/pUC origin of replication
   3435..3575    -  misc_feature   bom: basis of mobility region from pBR322
   3677..3868    -  CDS            rop: Rop protein, which maintains plasmids at low copy number; rop
   3885..4265    +  CDS            YPB1_ECOLX: Protein predicted: Swiss-Prot protein existence level 4. From Escherichia coli.
   4507..5408    -  CDS            TcR (fragment): tetracycline efflux protein; tet; confers resistance to tetracycline
   5415..5516    -  CDS            yciV (fragment): RNAAM_ECOLI - Also known as trpH From Escherichia coli (strain K12).
   5592..5620    +  promoter       tac promoter: strong E. coli promoter; hybrid between the trp and lac UV5 promoters
   5628..5644    +  protein_bind   lac operator: The lac repressor binds to the lac operator to inhibit transcription in E. coli. This inhibition can be relieved by adding lactose or isopropyl-β-D-thiogalactopyranoside (IPTG). lac repressor encoded by lacI
