[The description below was written by a language model from this plasmid's Addgene catalogue record and pLannotate feature annotations shown in this document.]
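Description:
EcNGsC-DelFSH(307-309)-pKK223 is a bacterial expression plasmid of about 5.65 kb, built on the pKK223 backbone, for low-level production of an engineered MutY DNA glycosylase in E. coli. It replicates from a pBR322-type ColE1/pMB1 origin. The bom mobilisation region and the rop gene are retained, and rop normally holds copy number down, although the record lists copy number as unknown. Selection is by ampicillin through the bla (AmpR) gene and its own promoter. The annotated tetracycline-resistance sequence is only a fragment left over from pBR322 and should not be assumed to confer resistance. A short trpH/yciV fragment and a predicted backbone ORF are likewise backbone remnants.

The 1,077 bp insert encodes a chimeric MutY. Residues 1–225 come from E. coli MutY, and residues 226–360 correspond to residues 231–365 of Geobacillus stearothermophilus MutY. Three residues, Phe-Ser-His (307–309 in Gs numbering, 302–304 in the chimera), have been deleted from the C-terminal portion. The automated annotation labels the whole reading frame as Geobacillus MutY, but the catalogue entry makes clear it is a fusion of the two species' genes.

Transcription is driven by the hybrid trp/lac tac promoter, followed by a lac operator, so it can be repressed by LacI and induced with IPTG where the host supplies the repressor; no lacI gene is annotated on the plasmid. A 5S rRNA segment and the rrnB T1 and T2 terminators lie downstream of the coding sequence. No epitope or purification tag is annotated.

MutY removes adenine mispaired with 8-oxoguanine (OG) during base excision repair. The associated publication's title concerns how MutY finds OG lesions and avoids undamaged G, so this deletion variant presumably tests the contribution of the FSH residues, though the record does not describe specific assays.
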