Addgene plasmid #131377: EcNGsC-DelFSH(307-309)-pKK223
Purpose: Low level expression of E.coli G.stearothermophillus MutY chimera protein with deletion of residues FSH 307-309 in Gs MutY.
Depositing lab: Martin Horvath. Depositing organization: University of Utah. Publication: Structural Basis for Finding OG Lesions and Avoiding Undamaged G by the DNA Glycosylase MutY. Russelburg LP, O'Shea Murray VL, Demir M, Knutsen KR, Sehgal SL, Cao S, David SS, Horvath MP. ACS Chem Biol. 2019 Dec 27. doi: 10.1021/acschembio.9b00639. PubMed 31829624.
Backbone
  Vector backbone: pKK223
  Backbone size w/o insert (bp): 4577
  Total vector size (bp): 5654
  Vector type: Bacterial Expression
Growth in bacteria
  Bacterial resistance: Ampicillin, 100 μg/mL
  Growth temperature: 37°C
  Growth strain: DH5alpha
  Copy number: Unknown
Gene/Insert
  Gene/Insert name: EcNGsC MutY chimera DelFSH(307-309) (alt names: Del FSH EcNGsC; Del FSH)
  Species: E. coli and Geobacillus stearothermophilus
  Insert size (bp): 1077
  Mutation: Fusion of two MutY genes. Residues 1-225 are from E.coli MutY and residues 226-360 correspond with residues 231-365 of G.stearothermophilus MutY. Deletion of residues FSH 307-309 in Gs MutY, corresponding with positions 302-304 in the chimera MutY.
  Promoter: tac
  Cloning method: Ligation Independent Cloning
  Sequencing primers: 5′ UpTac - GTTTTTTGCGCCGACATCATAACGGTTC; 3′ TacTrm - GCTTCTGCGTTCTGATTTAATCTGTATCAGGCTG
Terms and licenses: Academic/Nonprofit Terms; Industry Terms: Not Available to Industry
How to cite: EcNGsC-DelFSH(307-309)-pKK223 was a gift from Martin Horvath (Addgene plasmid # 131377 ; http://n2t.net/addgene:131377 ; RRID:Addgene_131377)
