>Addgene plasmid #131377 | EcNGsC-DelFSH(307-309)-pKK223 | depositor partial sequence | sequence record 251740 | UpTac (5-prime Sequencing Primer)
TCGTATAATGTGTGGAATTGTGAGCGGATAACAATTTCACACAGGAAACAGAATTCGGTGACCATGCAAG
CGTCGCAATTTTCAGCCCAGGTTCTGGACTGGTACGATAAATACGGGCGAAAAACTCTGCCCTGGCAAAT
TGACAAGACGCCCTACAAAGTATGGCTCTCAGAAGTGATGTTGCAACAAACTCAGGTTGCGACCGTTATC
CCCTATTTTGAACGCTTTATGGCGCGCTTCCCGACGGTGACCGATCTCGCCAATGCGCCGCTCGACGAAG
TTCTCCACTTGTGGACCGGGCTTGGCTATTACGCCCGCGCGCGCAATCTGCATAAAGCGGCACAACAAGT
GGCGACCTTACACGGCGGTAAATTCCCGGAAACCTTTGAGGAAGTTGCAGCACTGCCGGGCGTCGGGCGT
TCCACCGCAGGCGCGATTCTCTCGCTTTCTCTGGGTAAGCACTTTCCGATTCTCGACGGTAACGTCAAAC
GCGTGCTGGCGCGCTGCTATGCTGTAAGCGGCTGGCCTGGGAAAAAAGAGGTCGAGAATAAATTATGGAG
TTTGAGCGAGCAGGTGACGCCCGCGGTTGGCGTGGAACGGTTTAATCAGGCGATGATGGATTTGGGTGCG
ATGATTTGTACGCGCTCGAAACCGAAATGTTCGCTCTGTCCGCTACAAAACGGATGTATTGCCGCCGCCA
ACAATAGCTGGGCGCTTT
