>Addgene plasmid #131377 | EcNGsC-DelFSH(307-309)-pKK223 | depositor partial sequence | sequence record 251741 | TacTrm (3-prime Sequencing Primer)
TTATATTCGCGCCAAACACGTTGATGGGACACCGGAAAGGCGTACGCCTTCAACTCGTCTTCCGGCGCAA
GCCGGTAAGGCTCCTCGACCGGTCCGCCATGAACCAAACGGCCGGGAAACACGGTCAACTGCCAGACTAA
CGCATGCTCAAACGAAACGATCGGTTCTGTAAGCTCCACTTGCAAACCGTATTGCTCCCCAACCATTTGC
TCGAGCTTCTCTTTTCCATCTGCGCCGTCCGTTTCGCAGCTGGGGAACTCCCATAAGTTCGCAAGCAAAC
CGGTGCTGTCGCGCTTGCGAATGAGAACGCGGCCTTCATCATCGGCCAGCACCGCTACTGCGAGCGGCAC
TTGTTTGACCGCTGTTTTTTTCGGTTTTTTGCCCGGATAAAGCGCCCAGCTATTGTTGGCGGCGGCAATA
CATCCGTTTTGTAGCGGACAGAGCGAACATTTCGGTTTCGAGCGCGTACAAATCATCGCACCCAAATCCA
TCATCGCCTGATTAAACCGTTCCACGCCAACCGCGGGCGTCACCTGCTCGCTCAAACTCCATAATTTATT
CTCGACCTCTTTTTTCCCAGGCCAGCCGCTTACAGCATAGCAGCGCGCCAGCACGCGTTTGACGTTACCG
TCGAGAATC
